>Addgene plasmid #169957 | pcDNA3.1 LIC 6A CARD8-FLAG F405G + S297A | addgene full sequence | sequence record 332595 | Addgene NGS Result
GACATTGATTATTGACTAGTTATTAATAGTAATCAATTACGGGGTCATTAGTTCATAGCCCATATATGGA
GTTCCGCGTTACATAACTTACGGTAAATGGCCCGCCTGGCTGACCGCCCAACGACCCCCGCCCATTGACG
TCAATAATGACGTATGTTCCCATAGTAACGCCAATAGGGACTTTCCATTGACGTCAATGGGTGGAGTATT
TACGGTAAACTGCCCACTTGGCAGTACATCAAGTGTATCATATGCCAAGTACGCCCCCTATTGACGTCAA
TGACGGTAAATGGCCCGCCTGGCATTATGCCCAGTACATGACCTTATGGGACTTTCCTACTTGGCAGTAC
ATCTACGTATTAGTCATCGCTATTACCATGGTGATGCGGTTTTGGCAGTACATCAATGGGCGTGGATAGC
GGTTTGACTCACGGGGATTTCCAAGTCTCCACCCCATTGACGTCAATGGGAGTTTGTTTTGGCACCAAAA
TCAACGGGACTTTCCAAAATGTCGTAACAACTCCGCCCCATTGACGCAAATGGGCGGTAGGCGTGTACGG
TGGGAGGTCTATATAAGCAGAGCTCTCTGGCTAACTAGAGAACCCACTGCTTACTGGCTTATCGAAATTA
ATACGACTCACTATAGGGAGACCCAAGCTTGGTACCGAGCTCGGATCCCTACTTCCAATCCAATGCAATG
GAAAAAAAGGAGTGTCCAGAAAAGAGTAGCAGCAGTGAGGAAGAGCTGCCGAGACGGGACAGTGGATCCA
GTAGGAACATAGATGCATCCAAACTCATTAGACTACAAGGATCACGGAAACTGTTGGTTGACAATAGCAT
ACGGGAACTGCAATACACAAAAACTGGAATTTTTTTTCAGGCTGAGGCCTGTGTGACAAATGATACGGTA
TACAGGGAGCTACCCTGTGTTTCTGAGACCCTTTGTGACATCTCACATTTTTTCCAAGAAGATGATGAGA
CAGAGGCAGAGCCATTATTGTTCCGTGCTGTTCCTGAGTGTCAACTATCTGGGGGGGACATTCCCAGTGT
ATCAGAAGAGCAGGAATCTTCAGAGGGACAAGATTCAGGAGACATTTGCTCAGAAGAGAATCAAATAGTT
TCCTCTTATGCTTCTAAAGTCTGTTTTGAGATCGAAGAAGATTATAAAAATCGTCAGTTTCTGGGGCCTG
AAGGAAATGTGGATGTTGAGTTGATTGATAAGAGCACAAACAGATACAGCGTTTGGTTCCCCACTGCTGG
CTGGTATCTGTGGTCAGCCACAGGCCTCGGCTTCCTGGTAAGGGATGAGGTCACAGTGACGATTGCGTTT
GGTTCCTGGAGTCAGCACCTGGCCCTGGACCTGCAGCACCATGAACAGTGGCTGGTGGGCGGCCCCTTGT
TTGATGTCACTGCAGAGCCAGAGGAGGCTGTCGCCGAAATCCACCTCCCCCACTTCATCTCCCTCCAAGC
AGGTGAGGTGGACGTCTCCTGGTTTCTCGTTGCCCATTTTAAGAATGAAGGGATGGTCCTGGAGCATCCA
GCCCGGGTGGAGCCTTTCTATGCTGTCCTGGAAAGCCCCAGCTTCGCCCTGATGGGCATCCTGCTGCGGA
TCGCCAGTGGGACTCGCCTCTCCATCCCCATCACTTCCAACACATTGATCTATTATCACCCCCACCCCGA
AGATATTAAGTTCCACTTGTACCTTGTCCCCAGCGACGCCTTGCTAACAAAGGCGATAGATGATGAGGAA
GATCGCTTCCATGGTGTGCGCCTGCAGACTTCGCCCCCAATGGAACCCCTGAACTTTGGTTCCAGTTATA
TTGTGTCTAATTCTGCTAACCTGAAAGTAATGCCCAAGGAGTTGAAATTGTCCTACAGGAGCCCTGGAGA
AATTCAGCACTTCTCAAAAGGCTATGCTGGGCAGATGAAGGAACCCATTCAACTTGAGATTACTGAAAAA
AGACATGGGACTTTGGTGTGGGATACTGAGGTGAAGCCAGTGGATCTCCAGCTTGTAGCTGCATCAGCCC
CTCCTCCTTTCTCAGGTGCAGCCTTTGTGAAGGAGAACCACCGGCAACTCCAAGCCAGGATGGGGGACCT
GAAAGGGGTGCTCGATGATCTCCAAGACAATGAGGTTCTTACTGAGAATGAGAAGGAGCTGGTGGAGCAG
GAAAAGACACGGCAGAGCAAGAATGAGGCCTTGCTGAGCATGGTGGAGAAGAAAGGGGACCTGGCCCTGG
ACGTGCTCTTCAGAAGCATTAGTGAAAGGGACCCTTACCTCGTGTCCTATCTTAGACAGCAGAATTTGGA
CCCAGCTTTCTTGTACAAAGTGGTTGATATCGACTACAAGGACGATGACGACAAGTAGTAATAACATTGG
AAGTGGATAATCTAGAGGGCCCTATTCTATAGTGTCACCTAAATGCTAGAGCTCGCTGATCAGCCTCGAC
TGTGCCTTCTAGTTGCCAGCCATCTGTTGTTTGCCCCTCCCCCGTGCCTTCCTTGACCCTGGAAGGTGCC
ACTCCCACTGTCCTTTCCTAATAAAATGAGGAAATTGCATCGCATTGTCTGAGTAGGTGTCATTCTATTC
TGGGGGGTGGGGTGGGGCAGGACAGCAAGGGGGAGGATTGGGAAGACAATAGCAGGCATGCTGGGGATGC
GGTGGGCTCTATGGCTTCTGAGGCGGAAAGAACCAGCTGGGGCTCTAGGGGGTATCCCC
[124 nt withheld, positions 2720-2843]
C
[91 nt withheld, positions 2845-2935]
A
[49 nt withheld, positions 2937-2985]
CCTTTGACGTTGGAGTCCACGTTCTTT
[37 nt withheld, positions 3013-3049]
ACCCTATCTCGGTCTATTCTTTTGATTTATAAGGGATTTTGCCGATTTCGGCCTATTGGTTAAAAAATGA
GCTGATTTAACAAAAATTTAACGCGAATTAATTCTGTGGAATGTGTGTCAGTTAGGGTGTGGAAAGTCCC
CAGGCTCCCCAGCAGGCAGAAGTATGCAAAGCATGCATCTCAATTAGTCAGCAACCAGGTGTGGAAAGTC
CCCAGGCTCCCCAGCAGGCAGAAGTATGCAAAGCATGCATCTCAATTAGTCAGCAACCATAGTCCCGCCC
CTAACTCCGCCCATCCCGCCCCTAACTCCGCCCAGTTCCGCCCATTCTCCGCCCCATGGCTGACTAATTT
TTTTTATTTATGCAGAGGCCGAGGCCGCCTCTGCCTCTGAGCTATTCCAGAAGTAGTGAGGAGGCTTTTT
TGGAGGCCTAGGCTTTTGCAAAAAGCTCCCGGGAGCTTGTATATCCATTTTCGGATCTGATCAAGAGACA
GGATGAGGATCGTTTCGCATGATTGAACAAGATGGATTGCACGCAGGTTCTCCGGCCGCTTGGGTGGAGA
GGCTATTCGGCTATGACTGGGCACAACAGACAATCGGCTGCTCTGATGCCGCCGTGTTCCGGCTGTCAGC
GCAGGGGCGCCCGGTTCTTTTTGTCAAGACCGACCTGTCCGGTGCCCTGAATGAACTGCAGGACGAGGCA
GCGCGGCTATCGTGGCTGGCCACGACGGGCGTTCCTTGCGCAGCTGTGCTCGACGTTGTCACTGAAGCGG
GAAGGGACTGGCTGCTATTGGGCGAAGTGCCGGGGCAGGATCTCCTGTCATCTCACCTTGCTCCTGCCGA
GAAAGTATCCATCATGGCTGATGCAATGCGGCGGCTGCATACGCTTGATCCGGCTACCTGCCCATTCGAC
CACCAAGCGAAACATCGCATCGAGCGAGCACGTACTCGGATGGAAGCCGGTCTTGTCGATCAGGATGATC
TGGACGAAGAGCATCAGGGGCTCGCGCCAGCCGAACTGTTCGCCAGGCTCAAGGCGCGCATGCCCGACGG
CGAGGATCTCGTCGTGACCCATGGCGATGCCTGCTTGCCGAATATCATGGTGGAAAATGGCCGCTTTTCT
GGATTCATCGACTGTGGCCGGCTGGGTGTGGCGGACCGCTATCAGGACATAGCGTTGGCTACCCGTGATA
TTGCTGAAGAGCTTGGCGGCGAATGGGCTGACCGCTTCCTCGTGCTTTACGGTATCGCCGCTCCCGATTC
GCAGCGCATCGCCTTCTATCGCCTTCTTGACGAGTTCTTCTGAGCGGGACTCTGGGGTTCGAAATGACCG
ACCAAGCGACGCCCAACCTGCCATCACGAGATTTCGATTCCACCGCCGCCTTCTATGAAAGGTTGGGCTT
CGGAATCGTTTTCCGGGACGCCGGCTGGATGATCCTCCAGCGCGGGGATCTCATGCTGGAGTTCTTCGCC
CACCCCAACTTGTTTATTGCAGCTTATAATGGTTACAAATAAAGCAATAGCATCACAAATTTCACAAATA
AAGCATTTTTTTCACTGCATTCTAGTTGTGGTTTGTCCAAACTCATCAATGTATCTTATCATGTCTGTAT
ACCGTCGACCTCTAGCTAGAGCTTGGCGTAATCATGGTCATAGCTGTTTCCTGTGTGAAATTGTTATCCG
CTCACAATTCCACACAACATACGAGCCGGAAGCATAAAGTGTAAAGCCTGGGGTGCCTAATGAGTGAGCT
AACTCACATTAATTGCGTTGCGCTCACTGCCCGCTTTCCAGTCGGGAAACCTGTCGTGCCAGCTGCATTA
ATGAATCGGCCAACGCGCGGGGAGAGGCGGTTTGCGTATTGGGCGCTCTTCCGCTTCCTCGCTCACTGAC
TCGCTGCGCTCGGTCGTTCGGCTGCGGCGAGCGGTATCAGCTCACTCAAAGGCGGTAATACGGTTATCCA
CAGAATCAGGGGATAACGCAGGAAAGAACATGTGAGCAAAAGGCCAGCAAAAGGCCAGGAACCGTAAAAA
GGCCGCGTTGCTGGCGTTTTTCCATAGGCTCCGCCCCCCTGACGAGCATCACAAAAATCGACGCTCAAGT
CAGAGGTGGCGAAACCCGACAGGACTATAAAGATACCAGGCGTTTCCCCCTGGAAGCTCCCTCGTGCGCT
CTCCTGTTCCGACCCTGCCGCTTACCGGATACCTGTCCGCCTTTCTCCCTTCGGGAAGCGTGGCGCTTTC
TCATAGCTCACGCTGTAGGTATCTCAGTTCGGTGTAGGTCGTTCGCTCCAAGCTGGGCTGTGTGCACGAA
CCCCCCGTTCAGCCCGACCGCTGCGCCTTATCCGGTAACTATCGTCTTGAGTCCAACCCGGTAAGACACG
ACTTATCGCCACTGGCAGCAGCCACTGGTAACAGGATTAGCAGAGCGAGGTATGTAGGCGGTGCTACAGA
GTTCTTGAAGTGGTGGCCTAACTACGGCTACACTAGAAGAACAGTATTTGGTATCTGCGCTCTGCTGAAG
CCAGTTACCTTTGGAAAAAGAGTTGGTAGCTCTTGATCCGGCAAACAAACCACCGCTGGTAGCGGTGGTT
TTTTTGTTTGCAAGCAGCAGATTACGCGCAGAAAAAAAGGATCTCAAGAAGATCCTTTGATCTTTTCTAC
GGGGTCTGACGCTCAGTGGAACGAAAACTCACGTTAAGGGATTTTGGTCATGAGATTATCAAAAAGGATC
TTCACCTAGATCCTTTTAAATTAAAAATGAAGTTTTAAATCAATCTAAAGTATATATGAGTAAACTTGGT
CTGACAGTTACCAATGCTTAATCAGTGAGGCACCTATCTCAGCGATCTGTCTATTTCGTTCATCCATAGT
TGCCTGACTCCCCGTCGTGTAGATAACTACGATACGGGAGGGCTTACCATCTGGCCCCAGTGCTGCAATG
ATACCGCGAGACCCACGCTCACCGGCTCCAGATTTATCAGCAATAAACCAGCCAGCCGGAAGGGCCGAGC
GCAGAAGTGGTCCTGCAACTTTATCCGCCTCCATCCAGTCTATTAATTGTTGCCGGGAAGCTAGAGTAAG
TAGTTCGCCAGTTAATAGTTTGCGCAACGTTGTTGCCATTGCTACAGGCATCGTGGTGTCACGCTCGTCG
TTTGGTATGGCTTCATTCAGCTCCGGTTCCCAACGATCAAGGCGAGTTACATGATCCCCCATGTTGTGCA
AAAAAGCGGTTAGCTCCTTCGGTCCTCCGATCGTTGTCAGAAGTAAGTTGGCCGCAGTGTTATCACTCAT
GGTTATGGCAGCACTGCATAATTCTCTTACTGTCATGCCATCCGTAAGATGCTTTTCTGTGACTGGTGAG
TACTCAACCAAGTCATTCTGAGAATAGTGTATGCGGCGACCGAGTTGCTCTTGCCCGGCGTCAATACGGG
ATAATACCGCGCCACATAGCAGAACTTTAAAAGTGCTCATCATTGGAAAACGTTCTTCGGGGCGAAAACT
CTCAAGGATCTTACCGCTGTTGAGATCCAGTTCGATGTAACCCACTCGTGCACCCAACTGATCTTCAGCA
TCTTTTACTTTCACCAGCGTTTCTGGGTGAGCAAAAACAGGAAGGCAAAATGCCGCAAAAAAGGGAATAA
GGGCGACACGGAAATGTTGAATACTCATACTCTTCCTTTTTCATTATTATTGAAGCATTTATCAGGGTTA
TTGTCTCATGAGCGGATACATATTTGAATGTATTTAGAAAAATAAACAAATAGGGGTTCCGCGCACATTT
CCCCGAAAAGTGCCACCTGACGTCGACGGATCGGGAGATCTCCCGATCCCCTATGGTGCACTCTCAGTAC
AATCTGCTCTGATGCCGCATAGTTAAGCCAGTATCTGCTCCCTGCTTGTGTGTTGGAGGTCGCTGAGTAG
TGCGCGAGCAAAATTTAAGCTACAACAAGGCAAGGCTTGACCGACAATTGCATGAAGAATCTGCTTAGGG
TTAGGCGTTTTGCGCTGCTTCGCGATGTACGGGCCAGATATACGCGTT
Features (pLannotate 1.2.2; 22 found; start..end, strand, type, name):
      1..380     +  enhancer       CMV enhancer: human cytomegalovirus immediate early enhancer
    381..584     +  promoter       CMV promoter: human cytomegalovirus (CMV) immediate early promoter
    580..613     +  LTR            5' LTR (truncated) (fragment): truncated 5' long terminal repeat (LTR) from HIV-1
    629..647     +  promoter       T7 promoter: promoter for bacteriophage T7 RNA polymerase
    698..2308    +  CDS            CARD8: CARD8_HUMAN - Also known as DACAR From Homo sapiens (Human).
   2310..2334    -  protein_bind   attB2: mutant version of attB; recombination site for the Gateway® BP reaction BP Clonase™
   2406..2424    -  promoter       SP6 promoter: promoter for bacteriophage SP6 RNA polymerase
   2450..2674    +  polyA_signal   bGH poly(A) signal: bovine growth hormone polyadenylation signal
   2678..2699    +  promoter       SV40 promoter (fragment): SV40 enhancer and early promoter
   2720..3148    +  rep_origin     f1 ori (sequence partly withheld): f1 bacteriophage origin of replication; arrow indicates direction of (+) strand synthesis
   3162..3491    +  promoter       SV40 promoter: SV40 enhancer and early promoter
   3558..4349    +  CDS            neo: KKA2_KLEPN - Also known as kan, nptII. Experimental evidence at protein level: Swiss-Prot protein existence level 1. Resistance to kanamycin, neomycin, paromomycin, ribostamycin, butirosin and gentamicin B. From Klebsiella pneumoniae.
   4373..4531    +  CDS            ble (fragment): BLE_KLEPN - Experimental evidence at protein level: Swiss-Prot protein existence level 1. Binding protein with a strong affinity to the bleomycin family of antibiotics. Binds to CL990; an antimitotic-antibiotic compound. From Klebsiella pneumoniae.
   4526..4647    +  polyA_signal   SV40 poly(A) signal: SV40 polyadenylation signal
   4720..4736    -  protein_bind   lac operator: The lac repressor binds to the lac operator to inhibit transcription in E. coli. This inhibition can be relieved by adding lactose or isopropyl-β-D-thiogalactopyranoside (IPTG). lac repressor encoded by lacI
   4744..4774    -  promoter       lac promoter: promoter for the E. coli lac operon
   4789..4810    -  protein_bind   CAP binding site: CAP binding activates transcription in the presence of cAMP. E. coli catabolite activator protein
   4823..4915    -  CDS            lacI (fragment): lac repressor; lacI; The lac repressor binds to the lac operator to inhibit transcription in E. coli. This inhibition can be relieved by adding lactose or isopropyl-β-D-thiogalactopyranoside (IPTG).
   5098..5686    -  rep_origin     ori: high-copy-number ColE1/pMB1/pBR322/pUC origin of replication
   5857..6717    -  CDS            AmpR: β-lactamase; bla; confers resistance to ampicillin, carbenicillin, and related antibiotics
   6718..6822    -  promoter       AmpR promoter: bla
   6881..6933    -  misc_feature   bom (fragment): basis of mobility region from pBR322
