[The description below was written by a language model from this plasmid's Addgene catalogue record and pLannotate feature annotations shown in this document.]
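Description:
pcDNA3.1 LIC 6A CARD8-FLAG F405G + S297A is a mammalian expression plasmid of about 7.1 kb, built on a pcDNA3.1 derivative adapted for ligation-independent cloning. It is maintained in E. coli at high copy through a ColE1/pUC-type origin and selected with ampicillin via the β-lactamase gene. An f1 origin is also present. For mammalian cells, an SV40 early promoter drives a neomycin phosphotransferase cassette terminated by an SV40 polyadenylation signal, which in principle allows G418 selection of stable transfectants. Several short annotations (a truncated HIV-1 LTR fragment, ble, lacI and bom fragments, and an attB2-like site just after the insert) are probably backbone remnants or small sequence matches rather than functional modules.

The payload is human CARD8, transcribed from the CMV immediate-early enhancer and promoter and terminated by the bovine growth hormone polyadenylation signal. The catalogue entry lists a C-terminal FLAG tag, which is not annotated separately in the feature table. Flanking T7 and SP6 promoters are standard backbone elements useful for sequencing or in vitro transcription. The coding sequence carries two substitutions. According to the record, F405G is a "site III" mutation and S297A is an autoprocessing mutation, so the encoded protein would be expected to remain unprocessed. The associated study concerns how dipeptidyl peptidase 9 restrains CARD8 inflammasome formation by sequestering the active C-terminal fragment of CARD8. The construct is therefore suited to expression in mammalian cells for FLAG-based detection or pull-down, and for comparing this double mutant with other CARD8 variants in interaction and inflammasome assays. The record does not define exactly which interface site III denotes.
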