Addgene plasmid #169957: pcDNA3.1 LIC 6A CARD8-FLAG F405G + S297A
Purpose: Mammalian expression of CARD8-FLAG with a site III mutation (F405G) with an additional autoprocessing mutation (S297A)
Depositing lab: Hao Wu. Depositing organization: Boston Children's Hospital. Publication: Dipeptidyl peptidase 9 sets a threshold for CARD8 inflammasome formation by sequestering its active C-terminal fragment. Sharif H, Hollingsworth LR, Griswold AR, Hsiao JC, Wang Q, Bachovchin DA, Wu H. Immunity. 2021 Jul 13;54(7):1392-1404.e10. doi: 10.1016/j.immuni.2021.04.024. Epub 2021 May 20. PubMed 34019797.
Backbone
  Vector backbone: pcDNA3.1 LIC 6A
  Vector type: Mammalian Expression
Growth in bacteria
  Bacterial resistance: Ampicillin, 100 μg/mL
  Growth temperature: 37°C
  Growth strain: DH5alpha
  Copy number: High Copy
Gene/Insert
  Gene/Insert name: CARD8
  Species: H. sapiens (human)
  Mutation: S297A, F405G
  Entrez Gene: CARD8 (a.k.a. CARDINAL, DACAR, DAKAR, NDPP, NDPP1, TUCAN)
  Promoter: CMV
  Tag / fusion protein: FLAG (C terminal on insert)
  Cloning method: Ligation Independent Cloning
  Sequencing primers: 5′ CMV F; 3′ BGHR
Terms and licenses: Academic/Nonprofit Terms; Industry Terms: Not Available to Industry
How to cite: pcDNA3.1 LIC 6A CARD8-FLAG F405G + S297A was a gift from Hao Wu (Addgene plasmid # 169957 ; http://n2t.net/addgene:169957 ; RRID:Addgene_169957)
