>Addgene plasmid #169957 | pcDNA3.1 LIC 6A CARD8-FLAG F405G + S297A | depositor partial sequence | sequence record 329282 | Insert sequence
ATGGAAAAAAAGGAGTGTCCAGAAAAGAGTAGCAGCAGTGAGGAAGAGCTGCCGAGACGGGACAGTGGAT
CCAGTAGGAACATAGATGCATCCAAACTCATTAGACTACAAGGATCACGGAAACTGTTGGTTGACAATAG
CATACGGGAACTGCAATACACAAAAACTGGAATTTTTTTTCAGGCTGAGGCCTGTGTGACAAATGATACG
GTATACAGGGAGCTACCCTGTGTTTCTGAGACCCTTTGTGACATCTCACATTTTTTCCAAGAAGATGATG
AGACAGAGGCAGAGCCATTATTGTTCCGTGCTGTTCCTGAGTGTCAACTATCTGGGGGGGACATTCCCAG
TGTATCAGAAGAGCAGGAATCTTCAGAGGGACAAGATTCAGGAGACATTTGCTCAGAAGAGAATCAAATA
GTTTCCTCTTATGCTTCTAAAGTCTGTTTTGAGATCGAAGAAGATTATAAAAATCGTCAGTTTCTGGGGC
CTGAAGGAAATGTGGATGTTGAGTTGATTGATAAGAGCACAAACAGATACAGCGTTTGGTTCCCCACTGC
TGGCTGGTATCTGTGGTCAGCCACAGGCCTCGGCTTCCTGGTAAGGGATGAGGTCACAGTGACGATTGCG
TTTGGTTCCTGGAGTCAGCACCTGGCCCTGGACCTGCAGCACCATGAACAGTGGCTGGTGGGCGGCCCCT
TGTTTGATGTCACTGCAGAGCCAGAGGAGGCTGTCGCCGAAATCCACCTCCCCCACTTCATCTCCCTCCA
AGCAGGTGAGGTGGACGTCTCCTGGTTTCTCGTTGCCCATTTTAAGAATGAAGGGATGGTCCTGGAGCAT
CCAGCCCGGGTGGAGCCTTTCTATGCTGTCCTGGAAAGCCCCAGCTTCGCCCTGATGGGCATCCTGCTGC
GGATCGCCAGTGGGACTCGCCTCTCCATCCCCATCACTTCCAACACATTGATCTATTATCACCCCCACCC
CGAAGATATTAAGTTCCACTTGTACCTTGTCCCCAGCGACGCCTTGCTAACAAAGGCGATAGATGATGAG
GAAGATCGCTTCCATGGTGTGCGCCTGCAGACTTCGCCCCCAATGGAACCCCTGAACTTTGGTTCCAGTT
ATATTGTGTCTAATTCTGCTAACCTGAAAGTAATGCCCAAGGAGTTGAAATTGTCCTACAGGAGCCCTGG
AGAAATTCAGCACTTCTCAAAAGGCTATGCTGGGCAGATGAAGGAACCCATTCAACTTGAGATTACTGAA
AAAAGACATGGGACTTTGGTGTGGGATACTGAGGTGAAGCCAGTGGATCTCCAGCTTGTAGCTGCATCAG
CCCCTCCTCCTTTCTCAGGTGCAGCCTTTGTGAAGGAGAACCACCGGCAACTCCAAGCCAGGATGGGGGA
CCTGAAAGGGGTGCTCGATGATCTCCAAGACAATGAGGTTCTTACTGAGAATGAGAAGGAGCTGGTGGAG
CAGGAAAAGACACGGCAGAGCAAGAATGAGGCCTTGCTGAGCATGGTGGAGAAGAAAGGGGACCTGGCCC
TGGACGTGCTCTTCAGAAGCATTAGTGAAAGGGACCCTTACCTCGTGTCCTATCTTAGACAGCAGAATTT
G
